>Addgene plasmid #54917 | mApple-LaminB1-10 | depositor partial sequence | sequence record 85307 | insert sequence
ACCGTCAGATCCGCTAGCGCTACCGGTCGCCACCATGGTGAGCAAGGGCGAGGAGAATAACATGGCCATC
ATCAAGGAGTTCATGCGCTTCAAGGTGCACATGGAGGGCTCCGTGAACGGCCACGAGTTCGAGATCGAGG
GCGAGGGCGAGGGCCGCCCCTACGAGGCCTTTCAGACCGCTAAGCTGAAGGTGACCAAGGGTGGCCCCCT
GCCCTTCGCCTGGGACATCCTGTCCCCTCAGTTCATGTACGGCTCCAAGGTCTACATTAAGCACCCAGCC
GACATCCCCGACTACTTCAAGCTGTCCTTCCCCGAGGGCTTCAGGTGGGAGCGCGTGATGAACTTCGAGG
ACGGCGGCATTATTCACGTTAACCAGGACTCCTCCCTGCAGGACGGCGTGTTCATCTACAAGGTGAAGCT
GCGCGGCACCAACTTCCCCTCCGACGGCCCCGTAATGCAGAAGAAGACCATGGGCTGGGAGGCCTCCGAG
GAGCGGATGTACCCCGAGGACGGCGCCCTGAAGAGCGAGATCAAGAAGAGGCTGAAGCTGAAGGACGGCG
GCCACTACGCCGCCGAGGTCAAGACCACCTACAAGGCCAAGAAGCCCGTGCAGCTGCCCGGCGCCTACAT
CGTCGACATCAAGTTGGACATCGTGTCCCACAACGAGGACTACACCATCGTGGAACAGTACGAACGCGCC
GAGGGCCGCCACTCCACCGGCGGCATGGACGAGCTGTACAAGTCCGGACTCAGATCTCGAGCTCAAGCTT
CGATGGCGACTGCGACCCCCGTGCCGCCGCGGATGGGCAGCCGCGCTGGCGGCCCCACCACGCCGCTGAG
CCCCACGCGCCTGTCGCGGCTCCAGGAGAAGGAGGAGCTGCGCGAGCTCAATGACCGGCTGGCGGTGTAC
ATCGACAAGGTGCGCAGCCTGGAGACGGAGAACAGCGCGCTGCAGCTGCAGGTGACGGAGCGCGAGGAGG
TGCGCGGCCGTGAGCTCACCGGCCTCAAGGCGCTCTACGAGACCGAGCTGGCCGACGCGCGACGCGCGCT
CGACGACACGGCCCGCGAGCGCGCCAAGCTGCAGATCGAGCTGGGCAAGTGCAAGGCGGAACACGACCAG
CTGCTCCTCAACTATGCTAAGAAGGAATCTGATCTTAATGGCGCCCAGATCAAGCTTCGAGAATATGAAG
CAGCACTCAATTCGAAAGATGCAGCTCTTGCTACTGCACTTGGTGACAAAAAAAGTTTAGAGGGAGATTT
GGAGGATCTGAAGGATCAGATTGCCCAGTTGGAAGCCTCCTTAGCTGCAGCCAAAAAACAGTTAGCAGAT
GAAACTTTACTTAAAGTAGATTTGGAGAATCGTTGTCAGAGCCTTACTGAGGACTTGGAGTTTCGCAAAA
GCATGTATGAAGAGGAGATTAACGAGACCAGAAGGAAGCATGAAACGCGCTTGGTAGAGGTGGATTCTGG
GCGTCAAATTGAGTATGAGTACAAGCTGGCGCAAGCCCTTCATGAGATGAGAGAGCAACATGATGCCCAA
GTGAGGCTGTATAAGGAGGAGCTGGAGCAGACTTACCATGCCAAACTTGAGAATGCCAGACTGTCATCAG
AGATGAATACTTCTACTGTCAACAGTGCCAGGGAAGAACTGATGGAAAGCCGCATGAGAATTGAGAGCCT
TTCATCCCAGCTTTCTAATCTACAGAAAGAGTCTAGAGCATGTTTGGAAAGGATTCAAGAATTAGAGGAC
TTGCTTGCTAAAGAAAAAGACAACTCTCGTCGCATGCTGACAGACAAAGAGAGAGAGATGGCGGAAATAA
GGGATCAAATGCAGCAACAGCTGAATGACTATGAACAGCTTCTTGATGTAAAGTTAGCCCTGGACATGGA
AATCAGTGCTTACAGGAAACTCTTAGAAGGCGAAGAAGAGAGGTTGAAGCTGTCTCCAAGCCCTTCTTCC
CGTGTGACAGTATCCCGAGCATCCTCAAGTCGTAGTGTACGTACAACTAGAGGAAAGCGGAAGAGGGTTG
ATGTGGAAGAATCAGAGGCGAGTAGTAGTGTTAGCATCTCTCATTCCGCCTCAGCCACTGGAAATGTTTG
CATCGAAGAAATTGATGTTGATGGGAAATTTATCCGCTTGAAGAACACTTCTGAACAGGATCAACCAATG
GGAGGCTGGGAGATGATCAGAAAAATTGGAGACACATCAGTCAGTTATAAATATACCTCAAGATATGTGC
TGAAGGCAGGCCAGACTGTTACAATTTGGGCTGCAAACGCTGGTGTCACAGCCAGCCCCCCAACTGACCT
CATCTGGAAGAACCAGAACTCGTGGGGCACTGGCGAAGATGTGAAGGTTATATTGAAAAATTCTCAGGGA
GAGGAGGTTGCTCAAAGAAGTACAGTCTTTAAAACAACCATACCTGAAGAAGAGGAGGAGGAGGAAGAAG
CAGCTGGAGTGGTTGTTGAGGAAGAACTTTTCCACCAGCAGGGAACCCCAAGAGCATCCAATAGAAGCTG
TGCAATTATGTAGGGATCCACCGGATCTAGATAACT
