>Addgene plasmid #54917 | mApple-LaminB1-10 | addgene partial sequence | sequence record 96092 | mCherry-F 5'-ccccgtaatgcagaagaaga-3'
CCCCGAGGACGGCGCCCTGAAGAGCGAGATCAAGAAGAGGCTGAAGCTGAAGGACGGCGGCCACTACGCC
GCCGAGGTCAAGACCACCTACAAGGCCAAGAAGCCCGTGCAGCTGCCCGGCGCCTACATCGTCGACATCA
AGTTGGACATCGTGTCCCACAACGAGGACTACACCATCGTGGAACAGTACGAACGCGCCGAGGGCCGCCA
CTCCACCGGCGGCATGGACGAGCTGTACAAGTCCGGACTCAGATCTCGAGCTCAAGCTTCGATGGCGACT
GCGACCCCCGTGCCGCCGCGGATGGGCAGCCGCGCTGGCGGCCCCACCACGCCGCTGAGCCCCACGCGCC
TGTCGCGGCTCCAGGAGAAGGAGGAGCTGCGCGAGCTCAATGACCGGCTGGCGGTGTACATCGACAAGGT
GCGCAGCCTGGAGACGGAGAACAGCGCGCTGCAGCTGCAGGTGACGGAGCGCGAGGAGGTGCGCGGCCGT
GAGCTCACCGGCCTCAAGGCGCTCTACGAGACCGAGCTGGCCGACGCGCGACGCGCGCTCGACGACACGG
CCCGCGAGCGCGCCAAGCTGCAGATCGAGCTGGGCAAGTGCAAGGCGGAACACGACCAGCTGCTCCTCAA
CTATGCTAAGAAGGAATCTGATCTTAATGGCGCCCAGATCAAGCTTCGAGAATATGAAGCAGCACTCAAT
TCGAAAGATGCAGCTCTTGCTACTGCACTTGGTGACAAAAAAAGTTTAGAGGGAGATTTGGAGGATCTGA
AGGATCAGATTGCCCAGTTGGAAGCCTCCTTA
