[The description below was written by a language model from this plasmid's Addgene catalogue record.]
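Description:
mApple-LaminB1-10 is a mammalian expression plasmid that produces human lamin B1 (LMNB1) fused to the red-orange fluorescent protein mApple. It is built on an mApple backbone of about 4.75 kb (size without the insert), in which the fluorescent protein coding sequence is already present. The lamin B1 insert is placed so that mApple sits at the N terminus of the fusion. Expression is driven by the CMV promoter, a strong constitutive promoter in most mammalian cell lines. The sequencing primer listed for the 3′ end implies an SV40 polyadenylation signal downstream of the fusion. The plasmid is propagated in E. coli as a high-copy construct under kanamycin selection. It also carries a neomycin resistance marker, so transfected mammalian cells can be selected with G418, for example to obtain stable lines. The record does not state the origin of replication, the cloning method, or the linker between mApple and lamin B1. The "10" in the name may refer to linker length, but this is not stated.

Lamin B1 is an intermediate filament protein of the nuclear lamina, the meshwork lining the inner nuclear membrane, so the fusion serves as a fluorescent marker of the nuclear envelope. Placing the tag at the N terminus leaves the lamin C terminus free, which matters because that end carries the CaaX motif needed for farnesylation and membrane association. With a recorded excitation of 568 nm and emission of 592 nm, the construct suits live or fixed-cell imaging of nuclear shape and of envelope breakdown and reassembly during mitosis. It can also be combined with green or far-red markers for multicolour localization work.
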