Addgene plasmid #54917: mApple-LaminB1-10
Purpose: Localization: Nuclear Envelope, Excitation: 568, Emission: 592
Depositing lab: Michael Davidson. Depositing organization: Florida State University, Tallahassee.
Backbone
  Vector backbone: mApple
  Backbone size w/o insert (bp): 4750
  Vector type: Mammalian Expression
  Selectable markers: Neomycin (select with G418)
Growth in bacteria
  Bacterial resistance: Kanamycin, 50 μg/mL
  Growth temperature: 37°C
  Growth strain: DH5alpha
  Copy number: High Copy
Gene/Insert
  Gene/Insert name: LaminB1 (alt name: NM_005573.2)
  Species: H. sapiens (human)
  Entrez Gene: LMNB1 (a.k.a. ADLD, LMN, LMN2, LMNB, MCPH26)
  Promoter: CMV
  Tag / fusion protein: mApple (N terminal on backbone)
  Cloning method: Unknown
  Sequencing primers: 5′ CMV-F; 3′ SV40pA-R
Terms and licenses: Academic/Nonprofit Terms; Industry Terms: Not Available to Industry
Depositor comments: . Excitation = 568; Emission = 592
How to cite: mApple-LaminB1-10 was a gift from Michael Davidson (Addgene plasmid # 54917 ; http://n2t.net/addgene:54917 ; RRID:Addgene_54917)
